Addgene plasmid #126913: pCfB8379
Purpose: Plasmid containing integration cassette at X-4 integration site in Saccharomyces cerevisiae for overexpression of XdCrtI and XdCrtYB
Depositing lab: Irina Borodina. Depositing organization: Danmarks Tekniske Universitet. Publication: A teaching protocol demonstrating the use of EasyClone and CRISPR/Cas9 for metabolic engineering of Saccharomyces cerevisiae and Yarrowia lipolytica. Milne N, Tramontin LRR, Borodina I. FEMS Yeast Res. 2019 Sep 26. pii: foz062. doi: 10.1093/femsyr/foz062. PubMed 31556952.
Backbone
  Vector backbone: pCfB3035
  Vector type: Yeast Expression
Growth in bacteria
  Bacterial resistance: Ampicillin, 100 μg/mL
  Growth temperature: 37°C
  Growth strain: DH5alpha
  Copy number: High Copy
Gene/Insert
  Gene/Insert name: XdCrtI and XdCrtYB
  Species: Xanthophyllomyces dendrorhous
  Cloning method: Unknown
Terms and licenses: Academic/Nonprofit Terms; Industry Terms: Not Available to Industry
How to cite: pCfB8379 was a gift from Irina Borodina (Addgene plasmid # 126913 ; http://n2t.net/addgene:126913 ; RRID:Addgene_126913)
