[The description below was written by a language model from this plasmid's Addgene catalogue record and pLannotate feature annotations shown in this document.]
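Description:
pCfB8379 is a yeast integrative expression plasmid built on the pCfB3035 backbone, designed to insert a two-gene carotenoid cassette at the X-4 chromosomal site of Saccharomyces cerevisiae. In E. coli it is maintained as a high-copy plasmid through a ColE1/pUC-type origin and selected with ampicillin via the β-lactamase gene. No yeast replication origin or yeast selection marker is annotated, which fits a marker-free cassette meant to be integrated into the genome. The publication title links it to EasyClone and CRISPR/Cas9 engineering. The X-4 homology arms themselves are not annotated. They presumably lie in the unannotated stretches flanking the expression cassette, but the record does not define them.

The payload is a divergent, back-to-back promoter arrangement. The TEF1 promoter drives crtYB on the forward strand, ending at the CYC1 terminator. The TDH3 (GAP) promoter points the opposite way across the plasmid's numbering origin into a phytoene desaturase reading frame that ends at the ADH1 terminator. The annotation tool labelled this second gene by similarity to Neurospora crassa al-1, but the catalogue identifies it as CrtI from Xanthophyllomyces dendrorhous, the same source as CrtYB. CrtYB is a bifunctional phytoene synthase and lycopene cyclase, and CrtI desaturates phytoene to lycopene, so together they convert geranylgeranyl diphosphate to β-carotene.

Other hits, including lacZα, KanR and rrnB terminator fragments, a T7 promoter, a 5S rRNA match and two minimal FRT sites, look like backbone remnants with no stated role. According to the associated publication, the plasmid is used in a teaching protocol for yeast metabolic engineering.
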