Features (pLannotate 1.2.2; 18 found; start..end, strand, type, name):
      1..667     -  promoter       GAP promoter: S. cerevisiae TDH3; promoter for glyceraldehyde-3-phosphate dehydrogenase
    717..1116    +  promoter       TEF1 promoter: S. cerevisiae TEF1; promoter for EF-1α
   1138..3156    +  CDS            crtYB: LCPS_PHARH - Also known as pbs. Experimental evidence at transcript level: Swiss-Prot protein existence level 2. Bifunctional enzyme that catalyzes the reactions from geranylgeranyl diphosphate to phytoene (phytoene synthase) and lycopene to beta-carotene via the intermediate gamma-carotene (lycopene cyclase). The cyclase preferentially catalyzes the symmetric cyclization of both ends of the substrate to produce dicyclic carotenoids. Beta-carotene is further processed to the acidic carotenoid astaxanthin. From Phaffia rhodozyma (Yeast) (Xanthophyllomyces dendrorhous).
   3169..3358    +  terminator     CYC1 terminator: S. cerevisiae CYC1; transcription terminator for CYC1
   3376..3394    -  promoter       T7 promoter: promoter for bacteriophage T7 RNA polymerase
   3402..3453    +  CDS            lacZα (fragment): LacZα fragment of β-galactosidase; lacZ fragment
   3969..4002    -  protein_bind   FRT (minimal): supports FLP-mediated excision but not integration (Turan and Bode, 2011) FLP recombinase from the Saccharomyces cerevisiae 2μ plasmid
   4472..4491    +  CDS            lacZα (fragment): LacZα fragment of β-galactosidase; lacZ fragment
   4516..4533    -  terminator     rrnB T2 terminator (fragment): transcription terminator T2 from the E. coli rrnB gene
   4758..5346    -  rep_origin     ori: high-copy-number ColE1/pMB1/pBR322/pUC origin of replication
   5468..6328    -  CDS            AmpR: β-lactamase; bla; confers resistance to ampicillin, carbenicillin, and related antibiotics
   6331..6427    -  promoter       AmpR promoter (fragment): bla
   6457..6481    -  CDS            KanR (fragment): aminoglycoside phosphotransferase; aph(3')-Ia; confers resistance to kanamycin
   6510..6625    +  ncRNA          5S rRNA: Accession: RF00001 - 5S ribosomal RNA
   6629..6669    +  terminator     rrnB T1 terminator (fragment): transcription terminator T1 from the E. coli rrnB gene
   6713..6746    +  protein_bind   FRT (minimal): supports FLP-mediated excision but not integration (Turan and Bode, 2011) FLP recombinase from the Saccharomyces cerevisiae 2μ plasmid
   7347..7512    -  terminator     ADH1 terminator: S. cerevisiae ADH1; transcription terminator for the S. cerevisiae alcohol dehydrogenase 1 (ADH1) gene
   7746..9269    -  CDS            al-1 (fragment): CRTI_NEUCR - Experimental evidence at protein level: Swiss-Prot protein existence level 1. Phytoene desaturase involved in the carotenoid biosynthesis pathway. Converts phytoene into 3,4-didehydrolycopene via the intermediary of phytofluene, zeta-carotene, neurosporene and lycopene, by introducing up to five double bonds into phytoene. From Neurospora crassa (strain ATCC 24698 / 74-OR23-1A / CBS 708.71 / DSM 1257 / FGSC 987).
>Addgene plasmid #126913 | pCfB8379 | addgene full sequence | sequence record 248795 | Addgene NGS Result
TTTGTTTGTTTATGTGTGTTTATTCGAAACTAAGTTCTTGGTGTTTTAAAACTAAAAAAAAGACTAACTA
TAAAAGTAGAATTTAAGAAGTTTAAGAAATAGATTTACAGAATTACAATCAATACCTACCGTCTTTATAT
ACTTATTAGTCAAGTAGGGGAATAATTTCAGGGAACTGGTTTCAACCTTTTTTTTCAGCTTTTTCCAAAT
CAGAGAGAGCAGAAGGTAATAGAAGGTGTAAGAAAATGAGATAGATACATGCGCGGGTCAATTGCCTTGT
GTCATCATTTACTCCAGGCAGGTTGCATCACTCCATTGAGGTTGTGCCCGTTTTTTGCCTGTTTGTGCCC
CTGTTCTCTGTAGTTGCGCTAAGAGAATGGACCTATGAACTGATGGTTGGTGAAGAAAACAATATTTTGG
TGCTGGGATTCTTTTTTTTTCTGGATGCCAGCTTAAAAAGCGGGCTCCATTATATTTAGTGGATGCCAGG
AATAAACTGTTCACCCAGACACCTACGATGTTATATATTCTGTGTAACCCGCCCCCTATTTTGGGCATGT
ACGGGTTACAGCAGAATTAAAAGGCTAATTTTTTGACTAAATAAAGTTAGGAAAATCACTACTATTAATT
ATTTACGTATTCTTTGAAATGGCAGTATTGATAATGATAAACTCGAACTGAAAAAGCGTGTTTTTTATAG
CTACTGATGCACACACCATAGCTTCAAAATGTTTCTACTCCTTTTTTACTCTTCCAGATTTTCTCGGACT
CCGCGCATCGCCGTACCACTTCAAAACACCCAAGCACAGCATACTAAATTTCCCCTCTTTCTTCCTCTAG
GGTGTCGTTAATTACCCGTACTAAAGGTTTGGAAAAGAAAAAAGAGACCGCCTCGTTTCTTTTTCTTCGT
CGAAAAAGGCAATAAAAATTTTTATCACGTTTCTTTTTCTTGAAAATTTTTTTTTTTGATTTTTTTCTCT
TTCGATGACCTCCCATTGATATTTAAGTTAATAAACGGTCTTCAATTTCTCAAGTTTCAGTTTCATTTTT
CTTGTTCTATTACAACTTTTTTTACTTCTTGCTCATTAGAAAGAAAGCATAGCAATCTAATCTAAGTTTT
AATTACAAATCTGTCATATGACGGCTCTCGCATATTACCAGATCCATCTGATCTATACTCTCCCAATTCT
TGGTCTTCTCGGCCTGCTCACTTCCCCGATTTTGACAAAATTTGACATCTACAAAATATCGATCCTCGTA
TTTATTGCGTTTAGTGCAACCACACCATGGGACTCATGGATCATCAGAAATGGCGCATGGACATATCCAT
CAGCGGAGAGTGGCCAAGGCGTGTTTGGAACGTTTCTAGATGTTCCATATGAAGAGTACGCTTTCTTTGT
CATTCAAACCGTAATCACCGGCTTGGTCTACGTCTTGGCAACTAGGCACCTTCTCCCATCTCTCGCGCTT
CCCAAGACTAGATCGTCCGCCCTTTCTCTCGCGCTCAAGGCGCTCATCCCTCTGCCCATTATCTACCTAT
TTACCGCTCACCCCAGCCCATCGCCCGACCCGCTCGTGACAGATCACTACTTCTACATGCGGGCACTCTC
CTTACTCATCACCCCACCTACCATGCTCTTGGCAGCATTATCAGGCGAATATGCTTTCGATTGGAAAAGT
GGCCGAGCAAAGTCAACTATTGCAACAATCATGATCCCGACGGTGTATCTGATTTGGGTAGATTATGTTG
CTGTCGGTCAAGACTCTTGGTCGATCAACGATGAGAAGATTGTAGGGTGGAGGCTTGGAGGTGTACTACC
CATTGAGGAAGCTATGTTCTTCTTACTGACGAATCTAATGATTGTTCTGGGTCTGTCTGCCTGCGATCAT
ACTCAGGCCCTATACCTGCTACACGGTCGAACTATTTATGGCAACAAAAAGATGCCATCTTCATTTCCCC
TCATTACACCGCCTGTGCTCTCCCTGTTTTTTAGCAGCCGACCATACTCTTCTCAGCCAAAACGTGACTT
GGAACTGGCAGTCAAGTTGTTGGAGAAAAAGAGCCGGAGCTTTTTTGTTGCCTCGGCTGGATTTCCTAGC
GAAGTTAGGGAGAGGCTGGTTGGACTATACGCATTCTGCCGGGTGACTGATGATCTTATCGACTCTCCTG
AAGTATCTTCCAACCCGCATGCCACAATTGACATGGTCTCCGATTTTCTTACCCTACTATTTGGGCCCCC
GCTACACCCTTCGCAACCTGACAAGATCCTTTCTTCGCCTTTACTTCCTCCTTCGCACCCTTCCCGACCC
ACGGGAATGTATCCCCTCCCGCCTCCTCCTTCGCTCTCGCCTGCCGAGCTCGTTCAATTCCTTACCGAAA
GGGTTCCCGTTCAATACCATTTCGCCTTCAGGTTGCTCGCTAAGTTGCAAGGGCTGATCCCTCGATACCC
ACTCGACGAACTCCTTAGAGGATACACCACTGATCTTATCTTTCCCTTATCGACAGAGGCAGTCCAGGCT
CGGAAGACGCCTATCGAGACCACAGCTGACTTGCTGGACTATGGTCTATGTGTAGCAGGCTCAGTCGCCG
AGCTATTGGTCTATGTCTCTTGGGCAAGTGCACCAAGTCAGGTCCCTGCCACCATAGAAGAAAGAGAAGC
TGTGTTAGTGGCAAGCCGAGAGATGGGAACTGCCCTTCAGTTGGTGAACATTGCTAGGGACATTAAAGGG
GACGCAACAGAAGGGAGATTTTACCTACCACTCTCATTCTTTGGTCTTCGGGATGAATCAAAGCTTGCGA
TCCCGACTGATTGGACGGAACCTCGGCCTCAAGATTTCGACAAACTCCTCAGTCTATCTCCTTCGTCCAC
ATTACCATCTTCAAACGCCTCAGAAAGCTTCCGGTTCGAATGGAAGACGTACTCGCTTCCATTAGTCGCC
TACGCAGAGGATCTTGCCAAACATTCTTATAAGGGAATTGACCGACTTCCTACCGAGGTTCAAGCGGGAA
TGCGAGCGGCTTGCGCGAGCTACCTACTGATCGGCCGAGAGATCAAAGTCGTTTGGAAAGGAGACGTCGG
AGAGAGAAGGACAGTTGCCGGATGGAGGAGAGTACGGAAAGTCTTGAGTGTGGTCATGAGCGGATGGGAA
GGGCAGTAAATCGCGTGTATCCGCTCTAACCGAAAAGGAAGGAGTTAGACAACCTGAAGTCTAGGTCCCT
ATTTATTTTTTTATAGTTATGTTAGTATTAAGAACGTTATTTATATTTCAAATTTTTCTTTTTTTTCTGT
ACAGACGCGTGTACGCATGTAACATTATACTGAAAACCTTGCTTGAGAAGGTTTTGGGACGCTCGAAGAT
CGCGTCCCAATTCGCCCTATAGTGAGTCGTATTACGCGCGCTCACTGGCCGTCGTTTTACAACGTCGTGA
CTGGGAAAACCCTGGCGTTACCCCTGCAGGACTAGTGCTGAGGCATTAATACATGGGAAGATTCGCTTTT
TTTTTTTGAATTACAATAGTATGTCTGATGTCTGCAAGAAGTAACAGGCGTGTGCACAAGAATACGTGTG
TGTGCGTAAGCGTATGCACTGGTGGCATAACTTATCTAAGAAGTATATATCACTGACATAGAAATGTAGA
TATACAGGTATTTTTCTCGATAATCGATAAAAATCTCGTCGCGCTGAACCAAACTTGGTGGTTACGGAGA
GTTTTTCTCTCATCATTACTGTCTTTCGCATTGATTTCCCCTTTGACCGATAAAATCCCTTGGATTCATA
AGATTAAACAAAGAGGTGATCAAAGAGAACCCTGTGAAAGTTTATGTTTATAACCGGGCATAAAGTGAAC
TAGACACTTTCAAGAAGCCAACCAAAGCATGAGTAACGAAGCTTACCAGCATGATCATACCGTAAATCCT
CACCAGATTAAGACCTCAGCGCGGCCGCAAATTTAAATAAAATGAAGTGAAGTTCCTATACTTTCTAGAG
AATAGGAACTTCTATAGTGAGTCGAATAAGGGCGACACAAAATTTATTCTAAATGCATAATAAATACTGA
TAACATCTTATAGTTTGTATTATATTTTGTATTATCGTTGACATGTATAATTTTGATATCAAAAACTGAT
TTTCCCTTTATTATTTTCGAGATTTATTTTCTTAATTCTCTTTAACAAACTAGAAATATTGTATATACAA
AAAATCATAAATAATAGATGAATAGTTTAATTATAGGTGTTCATCAATCGAAAAAGCAACGTATCTTATT
TAAAGTGCGTTGCTTTTTTCTCATTTATAAGGTTAAATAATTCTCATATATCAAGCAAAGTGACAGGCGC
CCTTAAATATTCTGACAAATGCTCTTTCCCTAAACTCCCCCCATAAAAAAACCCGCCGAAGCGGGTTTTT
ACGTTATTTGCGGATTAACGATTACTCGTTATCAGAACCGCCCAGGGGGCCCGAGCTTAAGACTGGCCGT
CGTTTTACAACACAGAAAGAGTTTGTAGAAACGCAAAAAGGCCATCCGTCAGGGGCCTTCTGCTTAGTTT
GATGCCTGGCAGTTCCCTACTCTCGCCTTCCGCTTCCTCGCTCACTGACTCGCTGCGCTCGGTCGTTCGG
CTGCGGCGAGCGGTATCAGCTCACTCAAAGGCGGTAATACGGTTATCCACAGAATCAGGGGATAACGCAG
GAAAGAACATGTGAGCAAAAGGCCAGCAAAAGGCCAGGAACCGTAAAAAGGCCGCGTTGCTGGCGTTTTT
CCATAGGCTCCGCCCCCCTGACGAGCATCACAAAAATCGACGCTCAAGTCAGAGGTGGCGAAACCCGACA
GGACTATAAAGATACCAGGCGTTTCCCCCTGGAAGCTCCCTCGTGCGCTCTCCTGTTCCGACCCTGCCGC
TTACCGGATACCTGTCCGCCTTTCTCCCTTCGGGAAGCGTGGCGCTTTCTCATAGCTCACGCTGTAGGTA
TCTCAGTTCGGTGTAGGTCGTTCGCTCCAAGCTGGGCTGTGTGCACGAACCCCCCGTTCAGCCCGACCGC
TGCGCCTTATCCGGTAACTATCGTCTTGAGTCCAACCCGGTAAGACACGACTTATCGCCACTGGCAGCAG
CCACTGGTAACAGGATTAGCAGAGCGAGGTATGTAGGCGGTGCTACAGAGTTCTTGAAGTGGTGGGCTAA
CTACGGCTACACTAGAAGAACAGTATTTGGTATCTGCGCTCTGCTGAAGCCAGTTACCTTCGGAAAAAGA
GTTGGTAGCTCTTGATCCGGCAAACAAACCACCGCTGGTAGCGGTGGTTTTTTTGTTTGCAAGCAGCAGA
TTACGCGCAGAAAAAAAGGATCTCAAGAAGATCCTTTGATCTTTTCTACGGGGTCTGACGCTCAGTGGAA
CGACGCGCGCGTAACTCACGTTAAGGGATTTTGGTCATGAGCTTGCGCCGTCCCGTCAAGTCAGCGTAAT
GCTCTGCTTACCAATGCTTAATCAGTGAGGCACCTATCTCAGCGATCTGTCTATTTCGTTCATCCATAGT
TGCCTGACTCCCCGTCGTGTAGATAACTACGATACGGGAGGGCTTACCATCTGGCCCCAGCGCTGCGATG
ATACCGCGAGAACCACGCTCACCGGCTCCGGATTTATCAGCAATAAACCAGCCAGCCGGAAGGGCCGAGC
GCAGAAGTGGTCCTGCAACTTTATCCGCCTCCATCCAGTCTATTAATTGTTGCCGGGAAGCTAGAGTAAG
TAGTTCGCCAGTTAATAGTTTGCGCAACGTTGTTGCCATCGCTACAGGCATCGTGGTGTCACGCTCGTCG
TTTGGTATGGCTTCATTCAGCTCCGGTTCCCAACGATCAAGGCGAGTTACATGATCCCCCATGTTGTGCA
AAAAAGCGGTTAGCTCCTTCGGTCCTCCGATCGTTGTCAGAAGTAAGTTGGCCGCAGTGTTATCACTCAT
GGTTATGGCAGCACTGCATAATTCTCTTACTGTCATGCCATCCGTAAGATGCTTTTCTGTGACTGGTGAG
TACTCAACCAAGTCATTCTGAGAATAGTGTATGCGGCGACCGAGTTGCTCTTGCCCGGCGTCAATACGGG
ATAATACCGCGCCACATAGCAGAACTTTAAAAGTGCTCATCATTGGAAAACGTTCTTCGGGGCGAAAACT
CTCAAGGATCTTACCGCTGTTGAGATCCAGTTCGATGTAACCCACTCGTGCACCCAACTGATCTTCAGCA
TCTTTTACTTTCACCAGCGTTTCTGGGTGAGCAAAAACAGGAAGGCAAAATGCCGCAAAAAAGGGAATAA
GGGCGACACGGAAATGTTGAATACTCATATTCTTCCTTTTTCAATATTATTGAAGCATTTATCAGGGTTA
TTGTCTCATGAGCGGATACATATTTGAATGTATTTAGAAAAATAAACAAATAGGGGTCAGTGTTACAACC
AATTAACCAATTCTGAACATTATCGCGAGCCCATTTATACCTGAATATGGCTCATAACACCCCTTGTTTG
CCTGGCGGCAGTAGCGCGGTGGTCCCACCTGACCCCATGCCGAACTCAGAAGTGAAACGCCGTAGCGCCG
ATGGTAGTGTGGGGACTCCCCATGCGAGAGTAGGGAACTGCCAGGCATCAAATAAAACGAAAGGCTCAGT
CGAAAGACTGGGCCTTTCGCCCGGGCTAATTATGGGGTGTCGCCCTTATTCGACTCTATAGTGAAGTTCC
TATTCTCTAGAAAGTATAGGAACTTCTGAAGTGGGGATTTAAATGCGGCCGCGCTGAGGGTTTAATCCCA
AAGCTAAGAGTCCCATTTTATTCTTCTATATGTATATTTTCGATACTCTAAACCACCCTACAATGTAGCC
CTATACTAAATCTGCTCAATTTTCAGCTTCTACAAGTGACTCGAGGCCACGTGGAAAGATCCAACTACTC
CAGCACAACGATTCAATATAATCGATTGCTCCACTCATAAGAGGCAAGAACAAGCTTCAACTTTTGGTAA
GCCGCCGTTTATAAACAGGGAAGATGTCCTTTGTCAAGGGAGGCACAGAGCATGGCCAATTTGGCAAATT
GCAGGTTTTTCTGAGTGAAAAATGAAAAAGCATTGTAGTAGAGTCGGCTCACTGAAAAACCGGGGAGGAC
GAAAAGGTTTCCAGCCACAGTTGTAGTCACGTGCGCGCCATGCTGACTAATGGCAGCCGTCGTTGGGCAG
AAGAGAATTAGTATGGTACAGGATACGCTAATTGCGCTCCAACTACCAAGGTTGTTGAGGGAACACTGGG
GCAATAGGCTGTCGCCATTCAAGAGCAGATTAAGTCCTCAGCGAGCTCGCATGGAATGCGTGCGATGAGC
GACCTCATGCTATACCTGAGAAAGCAACCTGACCTACAGGAAAGAGTTACTCAAGAATAAGAATTTTCGT
TTTAAAACCTAAGAGTCACTTTAAAATTTGTATACACTTATTTTTTTTATAACTTATTTAATAATAAAAA
TCATAAATCATAAGAAATTCGCTTATTTAGAAGTGTCAACAACGTATCTACACGTGCGATTCAGAAAGCA
AGAACACCAACGGATCGAGCGATCACGGCCCCAATCAACAACACCAAAAGGTATACCCATCTCTCCAAAT
CCATGAACTTCAGCTGGACCTGAGAATCGATACCCGTTCCATTTGATTTGAGAGGTTTTCCATATGGTAC
GGAGAGTGACATATTGGGATCTGGAGCTGGGGATCGGTCAAAGGATTCGAGAACTTGGTTGGCAGTTAAC
TTGGCTCCAGCCAAGACGATGGGAACCCCAGTTCCGGGATGAGTCGAAGCCCCGACAAAGAACAACTTGT
CATACTTGGGATGTCTGGTGCTCGGCCTGAAACCAAGAACTTGCATAAAGTTGTGAGCCAGTCCCAAGAT
GCTTCCGTCCTTGAGGTTAAATTCTTTCTCCCAAGAGGGAGCATCGTGAACCTTCTCTGCCACAATCATT
TTTTCAAAGTCGGGAAGTCCAAGCTTGGCGGAAAGCGTTTGGATCACAAACTTCCTTGCCCGAGCAACAA
GCTTGTTGTAATCTTGAGGGTTCGAAGCGTCGATATGGCCACACGGCACAAGAATGACGATAGCATCTTT
GCCTTCGGGAGCGGCAGAAGGATCGATTCGCGAGGGAACGTTCACGTAAAAGGAAGGATCGGCTGGGAGA
CCCAACTCCTCGAAGATTGTGTCGAATGATCCCTTGAAGTCCTCGGCCAAGAAGATATTGTGTCCGCCCA
GACCGTCCACGATTCGGTCCATGCTCCAGTAGAAGCTCAAACTACTGCAACTTCCCTTGAGCTTCTTTCC
ACCAACTAAGTCAGCCCACCAACTTCTCTTGACTTCACCCAGTTGGCCAATCTTGTTTCTGGCATCGTCA
GGAATCAAGTGCTCGGAGGCGTAAACGAGGTCAGCATTGACAATCACAACATCGGCGTGATGTTCCTCGC
CGGATTCAAGTCGAACACTAGTCGCTCGGTCCTTGGCAGGAGAGAGAAGAACCTGGGAAACTGGAGCGTT
GAAATTGAACTTGGCTGAGGGATTGTTGCGCTTGACGATCTGAAGAAGAGTATTAGGAACCTGCCAAAAG
CCTCCTCTCGGATACCAGATGCCCTCGGTCAATTCGGTGTATTGGAGCAAGGAATATGTTCCGGGCGCAC
TGTATGGGCTTTGACCCATGTACATCACTGCAAACGAGAAGACTCTTCGTAATCTGTCGGTCTTGAAATA
TCGACAAACTCTTGTCCAGATAGACTCGAAGGGGTGAAGAGCCAGGATTTGGCCAATGAACTGTAGCCGT
AAGAATGCTGCGAAGCCAGGGAAGTTCTTCTGCAGGACGTGAACGACAGCAAGCTCGTAATGTCTGTGGG
CTTCTTGGATAAACGACAAGAACCGATCAAATCCATCTTTGCCTTCAAAACGCTCGACTTCCCGCTTGAG
CAACGCCATGTCGGTTGAAAAAGTGAAAGTCTCTTCATCGTGGAAGTGGCAAACATAGTTGGGTTCACAC
TTGATGAGATCGACCCAATCTTCCATCTTCTCCCCCAAATCTTCGAATGTCTGCTTGAAGAGATCTGGCA
AGAGCAGCAAACTGGGCCCCTGATCGAATCGATAACCATCTCGCTCGATTAAAGAGCATCGACCTCCGGA
GTAGTCGTTCTTCTCGAACACCGTGACCTGGAAACCTTCTTTAGCAAGACGAGCGGCAGTGGCGATTCCA
CCGATACCACATCCCACGATGATAGCTGTGGGTTTATCCTGATCTTGTTCTTTTCCCATACCTGCACT
